Addgene plasmid #49157: pSmart-Nm-sgRNA-BbsI
Purpose: (Empty Backbone) Plasmid for cloning spacer into sgRNA for NmCas9
Depositing lab: James Thomson. Depositing organization: Morgridge Institute for Research.
Backbone
  Vector backbone: pSmart-Kan-HC
  Backbone manufacturer: Lucigen
  Backbone size (bp): 1788
  Vector type: Mammalian Expression, CRISPR
  Promoter: U6
Growth in bacteria
  Bacterial resistance: Kanamycin, 50 μg/mL
  Growth temperature: 37°C
  Growth strain: Top10
  Copy number: High Copy
Gene/Insert
  Cloning method: Restriction Enzyme
  Sequencing primers: 5′ CAG TCC AGT TAC GCT GGA GTC
Terms and licenses: Academic/Nonprofit Terms; Industry Terms: Not Available to Industry
Depositor comments: Use enzyme BbsI for cloning in the sgRNA
How to cite: pSmart-Nm-sgRNA-BbsI was a gift from James Thomson (Addgene plasmid # 49157 ; http://n2t.net/addgene:49157 ; RRID:Addgene_49157)
