[The description below was written by a language model from this plasmid's Addgene catalogue record and pLannotate feature annotations shown in this document.]
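Description:
pSmart-Nm-sgRNA-BbsI is a small (about 2.2 kb) empty-backbone plasmid for building single guide RNAs for the Neisseria meningitidis Cas9 (NmCas9) system and expressing them in mammalian cells. It is based on the commercial high-copy pSmart-Kan-HC cloning vector. It replicates in E. coli from a ColE1/pUC-type origin and is selected with kanamycin through an aminoglycoside phosphotransferase gene that the annotation places downstream of a cat promoter. The tonB, T7 early and T3 early transcription terminators flank the backbone elements. This arrangement insulates the cloning region from transcription reading in or out of the vector.

The functional cassette consists of the human U6 promoter, an RNA polymerase III promoter suited to producing short, uncapped RNAs, followed after a short gap by the Nm tracrRNA-derived scaffold portion of the sgRNA. No target-specific spacer is present. According to the depositor's notes, BbsI is used to clone the spacer in; the annotated gap between the promoter and the scaffold is the likely location of the cloning site, although the feature table does not mark the BbsI sites. As a type IIS enzyme, BbsI cuts outside its recognition sequence, which typically allows annealed oligonucleotides to be ligated seamlessly so that the spacer is fused directly to the scaffold.

The plasmid encodes no Cas9, so NmCas9 must be supplied from a separate construct. It also has no dedicated mammalian selection cassette or reporter. It therefore serves as a guide-expression vector for NmCas9-based genome editing or targeting experiments in mammalian cells.
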