Features (pLannotate 1.2.2; 8 found; start..end, strand, type, name):
     42..282     +  promoter       U6 promoter: RNA polymerase III promoter for human U6 snRNA
    341..433     +  misc_RNA       Nm tracrRNA: trans-activating CRISPR RNA for the Neisseria meningitidis CRISPR/Cas9 system (Hou et al., 2013)
    513..544     +  terminator     tonB terminator: bidirectional E. coli tonB-P14 transcription terminator
    545..647     +  promoter       cat promoter: promoter of the E. coli cat gene encoding chloramphenicol acetyltransferase
    648..1463    +  CDS            KanR: aminoglycoside phosphotransferase; aph(3')-Ia; confers resistance to kanamycin in bacteria or G418 (Geneticin®) in eukaryotes
   1487..1514    +  terminator     T7Te terminator: phage T7 early transcription terminator
   1526..2113    -  rep_origin     ori: high-copy-number ColE1/pMB1/pBR322/pUC origin of replication
   2135..2164    -  terminator     T3Te terminator: phage T3 early transcription terminator
>Addgene plasmid #49157 | pSmart-Nm-sgRNA-BbsI | depositor full sequence | sequence record 72446 | pSmart-Nm-sgRNA-BbsI sequence 2236 bps
CCAAGCTCGGATCCGATATCGACGTCAAGGTCGGGCAGGAAGAGGGCCTATTTCCCATGATTCCTTCATA
TTTGCATATACGATACAAGGCTGTTAGAGAGATAATTAGAATTAATTTGACTGTAAACACAAAGATATTA
GTACAAAATACGTGACGTAGAAAGTAATAATTTCTTGGGTAGTTTGCAGTTTTAAAATTATGTTTTAAAA
TGGACTATCATATGCTTACCGTAACTTGAAAGTATTTCGATTTCTTGGCTTTATATATCTTGTGGAAAGG
ACGAAACACCGGGTCTTCATTCCAGAAGACAAGTTGTAGCTCCCTTTCTCATTTCGGAAACGAAATGAGA
ACCGTTGCTACAATAAGGCCGTCTGAAAAGATGTGCCGCAACGCTCTGCCCCTTAAAGCTTCTGCTTTAA
GGGGCATCGTTTATTTCGGTTTTTTTGCGACGAATTCTCTAGATATCGCTCAATACTGACCATTTAAATC
ATACCTGACCTCCATAGCAGAAAGTCAAAAGCCTCCGACCGGAGGCTTTTGACTTGATCGGCACGTAAGA
GGTTCCAACTTTCACCATAATGAAATAAGATCACTACCGGGCGTATTTTTTGAGTTATCGAGATTTTCAG
GAGCTAAGGAAGCTAAAATGAGCCATATTCAACGGGAAACGTCTTGCTCGAGGCCGCGATTAAATTCCAA
CATGGATGCTGATTTATATGGGTATAAATGGGCTCGCGATAATGTCGGGCAATCAGGTGCGACAATCTAT
CGATTGTATGGGAAGCCCGATGCGCCAGAGTTGTTTCTGAAACATGGCAAAGGTAGCGTTGCCAATGATG
TTACAGATGAGATGGTCAGGCTAAACTGGCTGACGGAATTTATGCCTCTTCCGACCATCAAGCATTTTAT
CCGTACTCCTGATGATGCATGGTTACTCACCACTGCGATCCCAGGGAAAACAGCATTCCAGGTATTAGAA
GAATATCCTGATTCAGGTGAAAATATTGTTGATGCGCTGGCAGTGTTCCTGCGCCGGTTGCATTCGATTC
CTGTTTGTAATTGTCCTTTTAACGGCGATCGCGTATTTCGTCTCGCTCAGGCGCAATCACGAATGAATAA
CGGTTTGGTTGGTGCGAGTGATTTTGATGACGAGCGTAATGGCTGGCCTGTTGAACAAGTCTGGAAAGAA
ATGCATAAGCTTTTGCCATTCTCACCGGATTCAGTCGTCACTCATGGTGATTTCTCACTTGATAACCTTA
TTTTTGACGAGGGGAAATTAATAGGTTGTATTGATGTTGGACGAGTCGGAATCGCAGACCGATACCAGGA
TCTTGCCATCCTATGGAACTGCCTCGGTGAGTTTTCTCCTTCATTACAGAAACGGCTTTTTCAAAAATAT
GGTATTGATAATCCTGATATGAATAAATTGCAGTTTCACTTGATGCTCGATGAGTTTTTCTAATGAGGGC
CCAAATGTAATCACCTGGCTCACCTTCGGGTGGGCCTTTCTGCGTTGCTGGCGTTTTTCCATAGGCTCCG
CCCCCCTGACGAGCATCACAAAAATCGATGCTCAAGTCAGAGGTGGCGAAACCCGACAGGACTATAAAGA
TACCAGGCGTTTCCCCCTGGAAGCTCCCTCGTGCGCTCTCCTGTTCCGACCCTGCCGCTTACCGGATACC
TGTCCGCCTTTCTCCCTTCGGGAAGCGTGGCGCTTTCTCATAGCTCACGCTGTAGGTATCTCAGTTCGGT
GTAGGTCGTTCGCTCCAAGCTGGGCTGTGTGCACGAACCCCCCGTTCAGCCCGACCGCTGCGCCTTATCC
GGTAACTATCGTCTTGAGTCCAACCCGGTAAGACACGACTTATCGCCACTGGCAGCAGCCACTGGTAACA
GGATTAGCAGAGCGAGGTATGTAGGCGGTGCTACAGAGTTCTTGAAGTGGTGGCCTAACTACGGCTACAC
TAGAAGAACAGTATTTGGTATCTGCGCTCTGCTGAAGCCAGTTACCTCGGAAAAAGAGTTGGTAGCTCTT
GATCCGGCAAACAAACCACCGCTGGTAGCGGTGGTTTTTTTGTTTGCAAGCAGCAGATTACGCGCAGAAA
AAAAGGATCTCAAGAAGATCCTTTGATTTTCTACCGAAGAAAGGCCCACCCGTGAAGGTGAGCCAGTGAG
TTGATTGCAGTCCAGTTACGCTGGAGTCTGAGGCTCGTCCTGAATGATATCAAGCTTGAATTCGTT
