>Addgene plasmid #49157 | pSmart-Nm-sgRNA-BbsI | addgene partial sequence | sequence record 75238 | Kan-R 5'-ATCGCGAGCCCATTTATACC-3'
GCCGATCAAGTCAAAAGCCTCCGGTCGGAGGCTTTTGACTTTCTGCTATGGAGGTCAGGTATGATTTAAA
TGGTCAGTATTGAGCGATATCTAGAGAATTCGTCGCAAAAAAACCGAAATAAACGATGCCCCTTAAAGCA
GAAGCTTTAAGGGGCAGAGCGTTGCGGCACATCTTTTCAGACGGCCTTATTGTAGCAACGGTTCTCATTT
CGTTTCCGAAATGAGAAAGGGAGCTACAACTTGTCTTCTGGAATGAAGACCCGGTGTTTCGTCCTTTCCA
CAAGATATATAAAGCCAAGAAATCGAAATACTTTCAAGTTACGGTAAGCATATGATAGTCCATTTTAAAA
CATAATTTTAAAACTGCAAACTACCCAAGAAATTATTACTTTCTACGTCACGTATTTTGTACTAATATCT
TTGTGTTTACAGTCAAATTAATTCTAATTATCTCT
